>Addgene plasmid #105542 | pENN.AAV.CB7.CI.eGFP.WPRE.rBG | depositor full sequence | sequence record 201063 | pENN.AAV.CB7.CI.eGFP.WPRE.rBG sequence 6548 bps
CTGCGCGCTCGCTCGCTCACTGAGGCCGCCCGGGCAAAGCCCGGGCGTCGGGCGACCTTTGGTCGCCCGG
CCTCAGTGAGCGAGCGAGCGCGCAGAGAGGGAGTGGCCAACTCCATCACTAGGGGTTCCTTGTAGTTAAT
GATTAACCCGCCATGCTACTTATCTACCAGGGTAATGGGGATCCTCTAGAACTATAGCTAGTCGACATTG
ATTATTGACTAGTTATTAATAGTAATCAATTACGGGGTCATTAGTTCATAGCCCATATATGGAGTTCCGC
GTTACATAACTTACGGTAAATGGCCCGCCTGGCTGACCGCCCAACGACCCCCGCCCATTGACGTCAATAA
TGACGTATGTTCCCATAGTAACGCCAATAGGGACTTTCCATTGACGTCAATGGGTGGAGTATTTACGGTA
AACTGCCCACTTGGCAGTACATCAAGTGTATCATATGCCAAGTACGCCCCCTATTGACGTCAATGACGGT
AAATGGCCCGCCTGGCATTATGCCCAGTACATGACCTTATGGGACTTTCCTACTTGGCAGTACATCTACG
TATTAGTCATCGCTATTACCATGGTCGAGGTGAGCCCCACGTTCTGCTTCACTCTCCCCATCTCCCCCCC
CTCCCCACCCCCAATTTTGTATTTATTTATTTTTTAATTATTTTGTGCAGCGATGGGGGCGGGGGGGGGG
GGGGGGCGCGCGCCAGGCGGGGCGGGGCGGGGCGAGGGGCGGGGCGGGGCGAGGCGGAGAGGTGCGGCGG
CAGCCAATCAGAGCGGCGCGCTCCGAAAGTTTCCTTTTATGGCGAGGCGGCGGCGGCGGCGGCCCTATAA
AAAGCGAAGCGCGCGGCGGGCGGGAGTCGCTGCGCGCTGCCTTCGCCCCGTGCCCCGCTCCGCCGCCGCC
TCGCGCCGCCCGCCCCGGCTCTGACTGACCGCGTTACTCCCACAGGTGAGCGGGCGGGACGGCCCTTCTC
CTCCGGGCTGTAATTAGCGCTTGGTTTAATGACGGCTTGTTTCTTTTCTGTGGCTGCGTGAAAGCCTTGA
GGGGCTCCGGGAGGGCCCTTTGTGCGGGGGGAGCGGCTCGGGGGGTGCGTGCGTGTGTGTGTGCGTGGGG
AGCGCCGCGTGCGGCTCCGCGCTGCCCGGCGGCTGTGAGCGCTGCGGGCGCGGCGCGGGGCTTTGTGCGC
TCCGCAGTGTGCGCGAGGGGAGCGCGGCCGGGGGCGGTGCCCCGCGGTGCGGGGGGGGCTGCGAGGGGAA
CAAAGGCTGCGTGCGGGGTGTGTGCGTGGGGGGGTGAGCAGGGGGTGTGGGCGCGTCGGTCGGGCTGCAA
CCCCCCCTGCACCCCCCTCCCCGAGTTGCTGAGCACGGCCCGGCTTCGGGTGCGGGGCTCCGTACGGGGC
GTGGCGCGGGGCTCGCCGTGCCGGGCGGGGGGTGGCGGCAGGTGGGGGTGCCGGGCGGGGCGGGGCCGCC
TCGGGCCGGGGAGGGCTCGGGGGAGGGGCGCGGCGGCCCCCGGAGCGCCGGCGGCTGTCGAGGCGCGGCG
AGCCGCAGCCATTGCCTTTTATGGTAATCGTGCGAGAGGGCGCAGGGACTTCCTTTGTCCCAAATCTGTG
CGGAGCCGAAATCTGGGAGGCGCCGCCGCACCCCCTCTAGCGGGCGCGGGGCGAAGCGGTGCGGCGCCGG
CAGGAAGGAAATGGGCGGGGAGGGCCTTCGTGCGTCGCCGCGCCGCCGTCCCCTTCTCCCTCTCCAGCCT
CGGGGCTGTCCGCGGGGGGACGGCTGCCTTCGGGGGGGACGGGGCAGGGCGGGGTTCGGCTTCTGGCGTG
TGACCGGCGGCTCTAGAGCCTCTGCTAACCATGTTCATGCCTTCTTCTTTTTCCTACAGCTCCTGGGCAA
CGTGCTGGTTATTGTGCTGTCTCATCATTTTGGCAAAGAATTACTTAATACGACTCACTATAGGCTAGTA
ATACGACTCACTATAGATGGTGAGCAAGGGCGAGGAGCTGTTCACCGGGGTGGTGCCCATCCTGGTCGAG
CTGGACGGCGACGTAAACGGCCACAAGTTCAGCGTGTCCGGCGAGGGCGAGGGCGATGCCACCTACGGCA
AGCTGACCCTGAAGTTCATCTGCACCACCGGCAAGCTGCCCGTGCCCTGGCCCACCCTCGTGACCACCCT
GACCTACGGCGTGCAGTGCTTCAGCCGCTACCCCGACCACATGAAGCAGCACGACTTCTTCAAGTCCGCC
ATGCCCGAAGGCTACGTCCAGGAGCGCACCATCTTCTTCAAGGACGACGGCAACTACAAGACCCGCGCCG
AGGTGAAGTTCGAGGGCGACACCCTGGTGAACCGCATCGAGCTGAAGGGCATCGACTTCAAGGAGGACGG
CAACATCCTGGGGCACAAGCTGGAGTACAACTACAACAGCCACAACGTCTATATCATGGCCGACAAGCAG
AAGAACGGCATCAAGGTGAACTTCAAGATCCGCCACAACATCGAGGACGGCAGCGTGCAGCTCGCCGACC
ACTACCAGCAGAACACCCCCATCGGCGACGGCCCCGTGCTGCTGCCCGACAACCACTACCTGAGCACCCA
GTCCGCCCTGAGCAAAGACCCCAACGAGAAGCGCGATCACATGGTCCTGCTGGAGTTCGTGACCGCCGCC
GGGATCACTCTCGGCATGGACGAGCTGTACAAGTAAAGCGGCCCTAGCGTTTAAACGGGCCCTCTAGACT
CGAGGACGGGGTGAACTACGCCTGAATCAAGCTTATCGATAATCAACCTCTGGATTACAAAATTTGTGAA
AGATTGACTGGTATTCTTAACTATGTTGCTCCTTTTACGCTATGTGGATACGCTGCTTTAATGCCTTTGT
ATCATGCTATTGCTTCCCGTATGGCTTTCATTTTCTCCTCCTTGTATAAATCCTGGTTGCTGTCTCTTTA
TGAGGAGTTGTGGCCCGTTGTCAGGCAACGTGGCGTGGTGTGCACTGTGTTTGCTGACGCAACCCCCACT
GGTTGGGGCATTGCCACCACCTGTCAGCTCCTTTCCGGGACTTTCGCTTTCCCCCTCCCTATTGCCACGG
CGGAACTCATCGCCGCCTGCCTTGCCCGCTGCTGGACAGGGGCTCGGCTGTTGGGCACTGACAATTCCGT
GGTGTTGTCGGGGAAATCATCGTCCTTTCCTTGGCTGCTCGCCTGTGTTGCCACCTGGATTCTGCGCGGG
ACGTCCTTCTGCTACGTCCCTTCGGCCCTCAATCCAGCGGACCTTCCTTCCCGCGGCCTGCTGCCGGCTC
TGCGGCCTCTTCCGCGTCTTCGCCTTCGCCCTCAGACGAGTCGGATCTCCCTTTGGGCCGCCTCCCCGCA
TCGATACCGTCGATGAGGATCCGATCTTTTTCCCTCTGCCAAAAATTATGGGGACATCATGAAGCCCCTT
GAGCATCTGACTTCTGGCTAATAAAGGAAATTTATTTTCATTGCAATAGTGTGTTGGAATTTTTTGTGTC
TCTCACTCGGAAGCAATTCGTTGATCTGAATTTCGACCACCCATAATACCCATTACCCTGGTAGATAAGT
AGCATGGCGGGTTAATCATTAACTACAAGGAACCCCTAGTGATGGAGTTGGCCACTCCCTCTCTGCGCGC
TCGCTCGCTCACTGAGGCCGGGCGACCAAAGGTCGCCCGACGCCCGGGCTTTGCCCGGGCGGCCTCAGTG
AGCGAGCGAGCGCGCAGCCTTAATTAACCTAATTCACTGGCCGTCGTTTTACAACGTCGTGACTGGGAAA
ACCCTGGCGTTACCCAACTTAATCGCCTTGCAGCACATCCCCCTTTCGCCAGCTGGCGTAATAGCGAAGA
GGCCCGCACCGATCGCCCTTCCCAACAGTTGCGCAGCCTGAATGGCGAATGGG
[124 nt withheld, positions 3904-4027]
C
[91 nt withheld, positions 4029-4119]
A
[49 nt withheld, positions 4121-4169]
CCTTTGACGTTGGAGTCCACGTTCTTT
[37 nt withheld, positions 4197-4233]
ACCCTATCTCGGTCTATTCTTTTGATTTATAAGGGATTTTGCCGATTTCGGCCTATTGGTTAAAAAATGA
GCTGATTTAACAAAAATTTAACGCGAATTTTAACAAAATATTAACGCTTACAATTTAGGTGGCACTTTTC
GGGGAAATGTGCGCGGAACCCCTATTTGTTTATTTTTCTAAATACATTCAAATATGTATCCGCTCATGAG
ACAATAACCCTGATAAATGCTTCAATAATATTGAAAAAGGAAGAGTATGAGTATTCAACATTTCCGTGTC
GCCCTTATTCCCTTTTTTGCGGCATTTTGCCTTCCTGTTTTTGCTCACCCAGAAACGCTGGTGAAAGTAA
AAGATGCTGAAGATCAGTTGGGTGCACGAGTGGGTTACATCGAACTGGATCTCAACAGCGGTAAGATCCT
TGAGAGTTTTCGCCCCGAAGAACGTTTTCCAATGATGAGCACTTTTAAAGTTCTGCTATGTGGCGCGGTA
TTATCCCGTATTGACGCCGGGCAAGAGCAACTCGGTCGCCGCATACACTATTCTCAGAATGACTTGGTTG
AGTACTCACCAGTCACAGAAAAGCATCTTACGGATGGCATGACAGTAAGAGAATTATGCAGTGCTGCCAT
AACCATGAGTGATAACACTGCGGCCAACTTACTTCTGACAACGATCGGAGGACCGAAGGAGCTAACCGCT
TTTTTGCACAACATGGGGGATCATGTAACTCGCCTTGATCGTTGGGAACCGGAGCTGAATGAAGCCATAC
CAAACGACGAGCGTGACACCACGATGCCTGTAGCAATGGCAACAACGTTGCGCAAACTATTAACTGGCGA
ACTACTTACTCTAGCTTCCCGGCAACAATTAATAGACTGGATGGAGGCGGATAAAGTTGCAGGACCACTT
CTGCGCTCGGCCCTTCCGGCTGGCTGGTTTATTGCTGATAAATCTGGAGCCGGTGAGCGTGGGTCTCGCG
GTATCATTGCAGCACTGGGGCCAGATGGTAAGCCCTCCCGTATCGTAGTTATCTACACGACGGGGAGTCA
GGCAACTATGGATGAACGAAATAGACAGATCGCTGAGATAGGTGCCTCACTGATTAAGCATTGGTAACTG
TCAGACCAAGTTTACTCATATATACTTTAGATTGATTTAAAACTTCATTTTTAATTTAAAAGGATCTAGG
TGAAGATCCTTTTTGATAATCTCATGACCAAAATCCCTTAACGTGAGTTTTCGTTCCACTGAGCGTCAGA
CCCCGTAGAAAAGATCAAAGGATCTTCTTGAGATCCTTTTTTTCTGCGCGTAATCTGCTGCTTGCAAACA
AAAAAACCACCGCTACCAGCGGTGGTTTGTTTGCCGGATCAAGAGCTACCAACTCTTTTTCCGAAGGTAA
CTGGCTTCAGCAGAGCGCAGATACCAAATACTGTTCTTCTAGTGTAGCCGTAGTTAGGCCACCACTTCAA
GAACTCTGTAGCACCGCCTACATACCTCGCTCTGCTAATCCTGTTACCAGTGGCTGCTGCCAGTGGCGAT
AAGTCGTGTCTTACCGGGTTGGACTCAAGACGATAGTTACCGGATAAGGCGCAGCGGTCGGGCTGAACGG
GGGGTTCGTGCACACAGCCCAGCTTGGAGCGAACGACCTACACCGAACTGAGATACCTACAGCGTGAGCT
ATGAGAAAGCGCCACGCTTCCCGAAGGGAGAAAGGCGGACAGGTATCCGGTAAGCGGCAGGGTCGGAACA
GGAGAGCGCACGAGGGAGCTTCCAGGGGGAAACGCCTGGTATCTTTATAGTCCTGTCGGGTTTCGCCACC
TCTGACTTGAGCGTCGATTTTTGTGATGCTCGTCAGGGGGGCGGAGCCTATGGAAAAACGCCAGCAACGC
GGCCTTTTTACGGTTCCTGGCCTTTTGCTGGCCTTTTGCTCACATGTTCTTTCCTGCGTTATCCCCTGAT
TCTGTGGATAACCGTATTACCGCCTTTGAGTGAGCTGATACCGCTCGCCGCAGCCGAACGACCGAGCGCA
GCGAGTCAGTGAGCGAGGAAGCGGAAGAGCGCCCAATACGCAAACCGCCTCTCCCCGCGCGTTGGCCGAT
TCATTAATGCAGCTGGCACGACAGGTTTCCCGACTGGAAAGCGGGCAGTGAGCGCAACGCAATTAATGTG
AGTTAGCTCACTCATTAGGCACCCCAGGCTTTACACTTTATGCTTCCGGCTCGTATGTTGTGTGGAATTG
TGAGCGGATAACAATTTCACACAGGAAACAGCTATGACCATGATTACGCCAGATTTAATTAAGGCCTTAA
TTAGG
Features (pLannotate 1.2.2; 19 found; start..end, strand, type, name):
    204..583     +  enhancer       CMV enhancer: human cytomegalovirus immediate early enhancer
    585..862     +  promoter       chicken β-actin promoter: No description available
    863..1879    +  intron         chimeric intron: chimera between introns from chicken β-actin and rabbit β-globin
   1936..1954    +  promoter       T7 promoter: promoter for bacteriophage T7 RNA polymerase
   1959..1976    +  promoter       T7 promoter (fragment): promoter for bacteriophage T7 RNA polymerase
   1977..2696    +  CDS            EGFP: the original enhanced GFP (Yang et al., 1996) mammalian codon-optimized
   2771..3359    +  misc_feature   WPRE: woodchuck hepatitis virus posttranscriptional regulatory element
   3450..3505    +  polyA_signal   β-globin poly(A) signal: rabbit β-globin polyadenylation signal (Gil and Proudfoot, 1987)
   3598..3728    +  repeat_region  AAV2 ITR (fragment): inverted terminal repeat of adeno-associated virus serotype 2 inverted
   3742..3899    +  CDS            lacZα (fragment): LacZα fragment of β-galactosidase; lacZ fragment
   3904..4332    +  rep_origin     f1 ori (sequence partly withheld): f1 bacteriophage origin of replication; arrow indicates direction of (+) strand synthesis
   4385..4489    +  promoter       AmpR promoter: bla
   4490..5350    +  CDS            AmpR: β-lactamase; bla; confers resistance to ampicillin, carbenicillin, and related antibiotics
   5521..6109    +  rep_origin     ori: high-copy-number ColE1/pMB1/pBR322/pUC origin of replication
   6292..6384    +  CDS            lacI (fragment): lac repressor; lacI; The lac repressor binds to the lac operator to inhibit transcription in E. coli. This inhibition can be relieved by adding lactose or isopropyl-β-D-thiogalactopyranoside (IPTG).
   6397..6418    +  protein_bind   CAP binding site: CAP binding activates transcription in the presence of cAMP. E. coli catabolite activator protein
   6433..6463    +  promoter       lac promoter: promoter for the E. coli lac operon
   6471..6487    +  protein_bind   lac operator: The lac repressor binds to the lac operator to inhibit transcription in E. coli. This inhibition can be relieved by adding lactose or isopropyl-β-D-thiogalactopyranoside (IPTG). lac repressor encoded by lacI
   6548..130     -  repeat_region  AAV2 ITR (fragment) (across the origin): inverted terminal repeat of adeno-associated virus serotype 2 inverted
