[The description below was written by a language model from this plasmid's Addgene catalogue record and pLannotate feature annotations shown in this document.]
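Description:
pENN.AAV.CB7.CI.eGFP.WPRE.rBG is an AAV cis (transfer) plasmid on a pAAV backbone, designed to express EGFP in mammalian cells either by direct transfection or, more typically, after packaging into recombinant adeno-associated virus. The 6,548-nt plasmid is propagated in E. coli through a high-copy ColE1/pUC-type origin and selected with ampicillin via the β-lactamase gene. The backbone also carries an f1 phage origin and remnants of a lac cloning region (lacZα and lacI fragments, CAP site, lac promoter and operator) that have no role in the viral payload. The recorded growth strain is a recombination-deficient host of the kind generally chosen to keep repeat-rich ITR sequences stable.

The expression cassette lies between two AAV2 inverted terminal repeats, one of which spans the numbering origin. These ITRs are the only cis elements needed for replication and encapsidation of the vector genome when rep, cap and helper functions are supplied in trans. Transcription is driven by the CB7 promoter, annotated here as the CMV immediate-early enhancer fused to the chicken β-actin promoter, followed by a chimeric chicken β-actin/rabbit β-globin intron (the "CI" in the name) that promotes splicing and boosts expression. A short T7 promoter sequence sits just upstream of the EGFP coding sequence. Downstream, the WPRE enhances transcript stability and expression, and the rabbit β-globin polyadenylation signal (rBG) terminates the message. The result is strong, broadly active EGFP expression, making the construct a common reporter or control vector for assessing AAV transduction. The record indicates it is also distributed as viral preparations in several serotypes.
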