Addgene plasmid #105542: pENN.AAV.CB7.CI.eGFP.WPRE.rBG
Purpose: AAV expression of EGFP from CB7 promoter
Depositing lab: James M. Wilson.
Backbone
  Vector backbone: pAAV
  Vector type: Mammalian Expression, AAV
Growth in bacteria
  Bacterial resistance: Ampicillin, 100 μg/mL
  Growth temperature: 37°C
  Growth strain: NEB Stable
  Copy number: Unknown
Gene/Insert
  Gene/Insert name: EGFP
  Promoter: CB7
  Cloning method: Unknown
Terms and licenses: Academic/Nonprofit Terms; Industry Terms: - Not Available to Industry
Depositor comments: Penn Vector Core number (1963
How to cite: pENN.AAV.CB7.CI.eGFP.WPRE.rBG was a gift from James M. Wilson (Addgene plasmid # 105542 ; http://n2t.net/addgene:105542 ; RRID:Addgene_105542) For viral preps, please replace (Addgene plasmid # 105542) in the above sentence with: (Addgene viral prep # 105542-AAV1), (Addgene viral prep # 105542-AAV2), (Addgene viral prep # 105542-AAV5), (Addgene viral prep # 105542-AAV8), or (Addgene viral prep # 105542-AAV9)
