>Addgene plasmid #105542 | pENN.AAV.CB7.CI.eGFP.WPRE.rBG | addgene partial sequence | sequence record 202386 | Addgene NGS Partial Result
GCGGAGAGGTGCGGCGGCAGCCAATCAGAGCGGCGCGCTCCGAAAGTTTCCTTTTATGGCGAGGCGGCGG
CGGCGGCGGCCCTATAAAAAGCGAAGCGCGCGGCGGGCGGGAGTCGCTGCGCGCTGCCTTCGCCCCGTGC
CCCGCTCCGCCGCCGCCTCGCGCCGCCCGCCCCGGCTCTGACTGACCGCGTTACTCCCACAGGTGAGCGG
GCGGGACGGCCCTTCTCCTCCGGGCTGTAATTAGCGCTTGGTTTAATGACGGCTTGTTTCTTTTCTGTGG
CTGCGTGAAAGCCTTGAGGGGCTCCGGGAGGGCCCTTTGTGCGGGGGGAGCGGCTCGGGGGGTGCGTGCG
TGTGTGTGTGCGTGGGGAGCGCCGCGTGCGGCTCCGCGCTGCCCGGCGGCTGTGAGCGCTGCGGGCGCGG
CGCGGGGCTTTGTGCGCTCCGCAGTGTGCGCGAGGGGAGCGCGGCCGGGGGCGGTGCCCCGCGGTGCGGG
GGGGGCTGCGAGGGGAACAAAGGCTGCGTGCGGGGTGTGTGCGTGGGGGGGTGAGCAGGGGGTGTGGGCG
CGTCGGTCGGGCTGCAACCCCCCCTGCACCCCCCTCCCCGAGTTGCTGAGCACGGCCCGGCTTCGGGTGC
GGGGCTCCGTACGGGGCGTGGCGCGGGGCTCGCCGTGCCGGGCGGGGGGTGGCGGCAGGTGGGGGTGCCG
GGCGGGGCGGGGCCGCCTCGGGCCGGGGAGGGCTCGGGGGAGGGGCGCGGCGGCCCCCGGAGCGCCGGCG
GCTGTCGAGGCGCGGCGAGCCGCAGCCATTGCCTTTTATGGTAATCGTGCGAGAGGGCGCAGGGACTTCC
TTTGTCCCAAATCTGTGCGGAGCCGAAATCTGGGAGGCGCCGCCGCACCCCCTCTAGCGGGCGCGGGGCG
AAGCGGTGCGGCGCCGGCAGGAAGGAAATGGGCGGGGAGGGCCTTCGTGCGTCGCCGCGCCGCCGTCCCC
TTCTCCCTCTCCAGCCTCGGGGCTGTCCGCGGGGGGACGGCTGCCTTCGGGGGGGACGGGGCAGGGCGGG
GTTCGGCTTCTGGCGTGTGACCGGCGGCTCTAGAGCCTCTGCTAACCATGTTCATGCCTTCTTCTTTTTC
CTACAGCTCCTGGGCAACGTGCTGGTTATTGTGCTGTCTCATCATTTTGGCAAAGAATTACTTAATACGA
CTCACTATAGGCTAGTAATACGACTCACTATAGATGGTGAGCAAGGGCGAGGAGCTGTTCACCGGGGTGG
TGCCCATCCTGGTCGAGCTGGACGGCGACGTAAACGGCCACAAGTTCAGCGTGTCCGGCGAGGGCGAGGG
CGATGCCACCTACGGCAAGCTGACCCTGAAGTTCATCTGCACCACCGGCAAGCTGCCCGTGCCCTGGCCC
ACCCTCGTGACCACCCTGACCTACGGCGTGCAGTGCTTCAGCCGCTACCCCGACCACATGAAGCAGCACG
ACTTCTTCAAGTCCGCCATGCCCGAAGGCTACGTCCAGGAGCGCACCATCTTCTTCAAGGACGACGGCAA
CTACAAGACCCGCGCCGAGGTGAAGTTCGAGGGCGACACCCTGGTGAACCGCATCGAGCTGAAGGGCATC
GACTTCAAGGAGGACGGCAACATCCTGGGGCACAAGCTGGAGTACAACTACAACAGCCACAACGTCTATA
TCATGGCCGACAAGCAGAAGAACGGCATCAAGGTGAACTTCAAGATCCGCCACAACATCGAGGACGGCAG
CGTGCAGCTCGCCGACCACTACCAGCAGAACACCCCCATCGGCGACGGCCCCGTGCTGCTGCCCGACAAC
CACTACCTGAGCACCCAGTCCGCCCTGAGCAAAGACCCCAACGAGAAGCGCGATCACATGGTCCTGCTGG
AGTTCGTGACCGCCGCCGGGATCACTCTCGGCATGGACGAGCTGTACAAGTAAAGCGGCCCTAGCGTTTA
AACGGGCCCTCTAGACTCGAGGACGGGGTGAACTACGCCTGAATCAAGCTTATCGATAATCAACCTCTGG
ATTACAAAATTTGTGAAAGATTGACTGGTATTCTTAACTATGTTGCTCCTTTTACGCTATGTGGATACGC
TGCTTTAATGCCTTTGTATCATGCTATTGCTTCCCGTATGGCTTTCATTTTCTCCTCCTTGTATAAATCC
TGGTTGCTGTCTCTTTATGAGGAGTTGTGGCCCGTTGTCAGGCAACGTGGCGTGGTGTGCACTGTGTTTG
CTGACGCAACCCCCACTGGTTGGGGCATTGCCACCACCTGTCAGCTCCTTTCCGGGACTTTCGCTTTCCC
CCTCCCTATTGCCACGGCGGAACTCATCGCCGCCTGCCTTGCCCGCTGCTGGACAGGGGCTCGGCTGTTG
GGCACTGACAATTCCGTGGTGTTGTCGGGGAAATCATCGTCCTTTCCTTGGCTGCTCGCCTGTGTTGCCA
CCTGGATTCTGCGCGGGACGTCCTTCTGCTACGTCCCTTCGGCCCTCAATCCAGCGGACCTTCCTTCCCG
CGGCCTGCTGCCGGCTCTGCGGCCTCTTCCGCGTCTTCGCCTTCGCCCTCAGACGAGTCGGATCTCCCTT
TGGGCCGCCTCCCCGCATCGATACCGTCGATGAGGATCCGATCTTTTTCCCTCTGCCAAAAATTATGGGG
ACATCATGAAGCCCCTTGAGCATCTGACTTCTGGCTAATAAAGGAAATTTATTTTCATTGCAATAGTGTG
TTGGAATTTTTTGTGTCTCTCACTCGGAAGCAATTCGTTGATCTGAATTTCGACCACCCATAATACCCAT
TACCCTGGTAGATAAGTAGCATGGCGGGTTAATCATTAACTACAAGGAACCCCTAGTGATGGAGTTGGCC
ACTCCCTCTCTGCGCGCTCGCTCGCTCACTGAGGCCGGGCGACCAAAGGTCGCCCGACGCCCGGGCTTTG
CCCGGGCGGCCTCAGTGAGCGAGCGAGCGCGCAGCCTTAATTAACCTAATTCACTGGCCGTCGTTTTACA
ACGTCGTGACTGGGAAAACCCTGGCGTTACCCAACTTAATCGCCTTGCAGCACATCCCCCTTTCGCCAGC
TGGCGTAATAGCGAAGAGGCCCGCACCGATCGCCCTTCCCAACAGTTGCGCAGCCTGAATGGCGAATGGG
[124 nt withheld, positions 3151-3274]
C
[91 nt withheld, positions 3276-3366]
A
[49 nt withheld, positions 3368-3416]
CCTTTGACGTTGGAGTCCACGTTCTTT
[37 nt withheld, positions 3444-3480]
ACCCTATCTCGGTCTATTCTTTTGATTTATAAGGGATTTTGCCGATTTCGGCCTATTGGTTAAAAAATGA
GCTGATTTAACAAAAATTTAACGCGAATTTTAACAAAATATTAACGCTTACAATTTAGGTGGCACTTTTC
GGGGAAATGTGCGCGGAACCCCTATTTGTTTATTTTTCTAAATACATTCAAATATGTATCCGCTCATGAG
ACAATAACCCTGATAAATGCTTCAATAATATTGAAAAAGGAAGAGTATGAGTATTCAACATTTCCGTGTC
GCCCTTATTCCCTTTTTTGCGGCATTTTGCCTTCCTGTTTTTGCTCACCCAGAAACGCTGGTGAAAGTAA
AAGATGCTGAAGATCAGTTGGGTGCACGAGTGGGTTACATCGAACTGGATCTCAACAGCGGTAAGATCCT
TGAGAGTTTTCGCCCCGAAGAACGTTTTCCAATGATGAGCACTTTTAAAGTTCTGCTATGTGGCGCGGTA
TTATCCCGTATTGACGCCGGGCAAGAGCAACTCGGTCGCCGCATACACTATTCTCAGAATGACTTGGTTG
AGTACTCACCAGTCACAGAAAAGCATCTTACGGATGGCATGACAGTAAGAGAATTATGCAGTGCTGCCAT
AACCATGAGTGATAACACTGCGGCCAACTTACTTCTGACAACGATCGGAGGACCGAAGGAGCTAACCGCT
TTTTTGCACAACATGGGGGATCATGTAACTCGCCTTGATCGTTGGGAACCGGAGCTGAATGAAGCCATAC
CAAACGACGAGCGTGACACCACGATGCCTGTAGCAATGGCAACAACGTTGCGCAAACTATTAACTGGCGA
ACTACTTACTCTAGCTTCCCGGCAACAATTAATAGACTGGATGGAGGCGGATAAAGTTGCAGGACCACTT
CTGCGCTCGGCCCTTCCGGCTGGCTGGTTTATTGCTGATAAATCTGGAGCCGGTGAGCGTGGGTCTCGCG
GTATCATTGCAGCACTGGGGCCAGATGGTAAGCCCTCCCGTATCGTAGTTATCTACACGACGGGGAGTCA
GGCAACTATGGATGAACGAAATAGACAGATCGCTGAGATAGGTGCCTCACTGATTAAGCATTGGTAACTG
TCAGACCAAGTTTACTCATATATACTTTAGATTGATTTAAAACTTCATTTTTAATTTAAAAGGATCTAGG
TGAAGATCCTTTTTGATAATCTCATGACCAAAATCCCTTAACGTGAGTTTTCGTTCCACTGAGCGTCAGA
CCCCGTAGAAAAGATCAAAGGATCTTCTTGAGATCCTTTTTTTCTGCGCGTAATCTGCTGCTTGCAAACA
AAAAAACCACCGCTACCAGCGGTGGTTTGTTTGCCGGATCAAGAGCTACCAACTCTTTTTCCGAAGGTAA
CTGGCTTCAGCAGAGCGCAGATACCAAATACTGTTCTTCTAGTGTAGCCGTAGTTAGGCCACCACTTCAA
GAACTCTGTAGCACCGCCTACATACCTCGCTCTGCTAATCCTGTTACCAGTGGCTGCTGCCAGTGGCGAT
AAGTCGTGTCTTACCGGGTTGGACTCAAGACGATAGTTACCGGATAAGGCGCAGCGGTCGGGCTGAACGG
GGGGTTCGTGCACACAGCCCAGCTTGGAGCGAACGACCTACACCGAACTGAGATACCTACAGCGTGAGCT
ATGAGAAAGCGCCACGCTTCCCGAAGGGAGAAAGGCGGACAGGTATCCGGTAAGCGGCAGGGTCGGAACA
GGAGAGCGCACGAGGGAGCTTCCAGGGGGAAACGCCTGGTATCTTTATAGTCCTGTCGGGTTTCGCCACC
TCTGACTTGAGCGTCGATTTTTGTGATGCTCGTCAGGGGGGCGGAGCCTATGGAAAAACGCCAGCAACGC
GGCCTTTTTACGGTTCCTGGCCTTTTGCTGGCCTTTTGCTCACATGTTCTTTCCTGCGTTATCCCCTGAT
TCTGTGGATAACCGTATTACCGCCTTTGAGTGAGCTGATACCGCTCGCCGCAGCCGAACGACCGAGCGCA
GCGAGTCAGTGAGCGAGGAAGCGGAAGAGCGCCCAATACGCAAACCGCCTCTCCCCGCGCGTTGGCCGAT
TCATTAATGCAGCTGGCACGACAGGTTTCCCGACTGGAAAGCGGGCAGTGAGCGCAACGCAATTAATGTG
AGTTAGCTCACTCATTAGGCACCCCAGGCTTTACACTTTATGCTTCCGGCTCGTATGTTGTGTGGAATTG
TGAGCGGATAACAATTTCACACAGGAAACAGCTATGACCATGATTACGCCAGATTTAATTAAGGCCTTAA
TTAGGCTGCGCGCTCGCTCGCTCACTGAGGCCGCCCGGGCAAAGCCCGGGCGTCGGGCGACCTTTGGTCG
CCCGGCCTCAGTGAGCGAGCGAGCGCGCAGAGAGGGAGTGGCCAACTCCATCACTAGGGGTTCCTTGTAG
TTAATGATTAACCCGCCATGCTACTTATCTACCAGGGTAATGGGGATCCTCTAGAACTATAGCTAGTCGA
CATTGATTATTGACTAGTTATTAATAGTAATCAATTACGGGGTCATTAGTTCATAGCCCATATATGGAGT
TCCGCGTTACATAACTTACGGTAAATGGCCCGCCTGGCTGACCGCCCAACGACCCCCGCCCATTGACGTC
AATAATGACGTATGTTCCCATAGTAACGCCAATAGGGACTTTCCATTGACGTCAATGGGTGGAGTATTTA
CGGTAAACTGCCCACTTGGCAGTACATCAAGTGTATCATATGCCAAGTACGCCCCCTATTGACGTCAATG
ACGGTAAATGGCCCGCCTGGCATTATGCCCAGTACATGACCTTATGGGACTTTCCTACTTGGCAGTACAT
CTACGTATTAGTCATCGCTATTACCATGGTCGAGGTGAGCCCCACGTTCTGCTTCACTCTCCCCATCTCC
CCCCCCTCCCCACCCCCAATTTTGTATTTATTTATTTTTTAATTATTTTGTGCAGCGATGGGGGCGGGGG
